>Addgene plasmid #167309 | pBCMV-MS2CP-eDHFR | addgene full sequence | sequence record 338181 | Addgene NGS Result
GCTGGCGAAAGGGGGATGTGCTGCAAGGCGATTAAGTTGGGTAACGCCAGGGTTTTCCCAGTCACGACGT
TGTAAAACGACGGCCAGTGAATTGTAATACGACTCACTATAGGGCGAATTGGAGCTCGGTATTCACGACA
GCAGGCTGAATAATAAAAAAATTAGAAACTATTATTTAACCCTAGAAAGATAATCATATTGTGACGTACG
TTAAAGATAATCATGCGTAAAATTGACGCATGTGTTTTATCGGTCTGTATATCGAGGTTTATTTATTAAT
TTGAATAGATATTAAGTTTTATTATATTTACACTTACATACTAATAATAAATTCAACAAACAATTTATTT
ATGTTTATTTATTTATTAAAAAAAAACAAAAACTCAAAATTTCTTCTATAAAGTAACAAAACTTTTAAAC
ATTCTCTCTTTTACAAAAATAAACTTATTTTGTACTTTAAAAACAGTCATGTTGTATTACGCGTTGACAT
TGATTATTGACTAGTTATTAATAGTAATCAATTACGGGGTCATTAGTTCATAGCCCATATATGGAGTTCC
GCGTTACATAACTTACGGTAAATGGCCCGCCTGGCTGACCGCCCAACGACCCCCGCCCATTGACGTCAAT
AATGACGTATGTTCCCATAGTAACGCCAATAGGGACTTTCCATTGACGTCAATGGGTGGAGTATTTACGG
TAAACTGCCCACTTGGCAGTACATCAAGTGTATCATATGCCAAGTACGCCCCCTATTGACGTCAATGACG
GTAAATGGCCCGCCTGGCATTATGCCCAGTACATGACCTTATGGGACTTTCCTACTTGGCAGTACATCTA
CGTATTAGTCATCGCTATTACCATGGTGATGCGGTTTTGGCAGTACATCAATGGGCGTGGATAGCGGTTT
GACTCACGGGGATTTCCAAGTCTCCACCCCATTGACGTCAATGGGAGTTTGTTTTGGCACCAAAATCAAC
GGGACTTTCCAAAATGTCGTAACAACTCCGCCCCATTGACGCAAATGGGCGGTAGGCGTGTACGGTGGGA
GGTCTATATAAGCAGAGCTCTCTGGCTAACTAGAGAACCCACTGCTTACTGGCTTATCGAAATTAATACG
ACTCACTATAGGGAGACCCAAGCTGGCTAGCGTTTAAACTTAAGCTTGGTACCGAGCTCGGATCTGCCAC
CATGGCTTCTAACTTTACTCAGTTCGTTCTCGTCGACAATGGCGGAACTGGCGACGTGACTGTCGCCCCA
AGCAACTTCGCTAACGGGGTCGCTGAATGGATCAGCTCTAACTCGCGATCACAGGCTTACAAAGTAACCT
GTAGCGTTCGTCAGAGCTCTGCGCAGAATCGCAAATACACCATCAAAGTCGAGGTGCCTAAAGGCGCATG
GAGGTCTTACTTAAATATGGAACTAACCATTCCAATTTTCGCCACGAATTCCGACTGCGAGCTTATTGTT
AAGGCAATGCAAGGTCTCCTAAAAGATGGAAACCCGATTCCCTCGGCCATCGCGGCCAACTCCGGCATCT
ACGGATCCATCAGTCTGATTGCGGCGTTAGCGGTAGATCGCGTTATCGGCATGGAAAACGCCATGCCGTG
GAACCTGCCTGCCGATCTCGCCTGGTTTAAACGCAACACCTTAAATAAACCCGTGATTATGGGCCGCCAT
ACCTGGGAATCAATCGGTCGTCCGTTGCCAGGACGCAAAAATATTATCCTCAGCAGTCAACCGGGTACGG
ACGATCGCGTAACGTGGGTGAAGTCGGTGGATGAAGCCATCGCGGCGTGTGGTGACGTACCAGAAATCAT
GGTGATTGGCGGCGGTCGCGTTTATGAACAGTTCTTGCCAAAAGCGCAAAAACTGTATCTGACGCATATC
GACGCAGAAGTGGAAGGCGACACCCATTTCCCGGATTACGAGCCGGATGACTGGGAATCGGTATTCAGCG
AATTCCACGATGCTGATGCGCAGAACTCTCACAGCTATTGCTTTGAGATTCTGGAGCGGCGGACCGGTGT
TCCAACTGTTGATTACAAGGATGACGACGATAAGTGATAAACCCGCTGATCAGCCTCGACTGTGCCTTCT
AGTTGCCAGCCATCTGTTGTTTGCCCCTCCCCCGTGCCTTCCTTGACCCTGGAAGGTGCCACTCCCACTG
TCCTTTCCTAATAAAATGAGGAAATTGCATCGCATTGTCTGAGTAGGTGTCATTCTATTCTGGGGGGTGG
GGTGGGGCAGGACAGCAAGGGGGAGGATTGGGAAGACAATAGCAGGCATGCTGGGGATGCGGTGGGCTCT
ATGGCTTCTGAGGCGGAAAGAACCAGCTGGGGCTCTAGGGGGTATCCCC
[124 nt withheld, positions 2360-2483]
C
[91 nt withheld, positions 2485-2575]
A
[49 nt withheld, positions 2577-2625]
CCTTTGACGTTGGAGTCCACGTTCTTT
[37 nt withheld, positions 2653-2689]
ACCCTATCTCGGTCTATTCTTTTGATTTATAAGGGATTTTGCCGATTTCGGCCTATTGGTTAAAAAATGA
GCTGATTTAACAAAAATTTAACGCGAATTAATTCTGTGGAATGTGTGTCAGTTAGGGTGTGGAAAGTCCC
CAGGCTCCCCAGCAGGCAGAAGTATGCAAAGCATGCATCTCAATTAGTCAGCAACCAGGTGTGGAAAGTC
CCCAGGCTCCCCAGCAGGCAGAAGTATGCAAAGCATGCATCTCAATTAGTCAGCAACCATAGTCCCGCCC
CTAACTCCGCCCATCCCGCCCCTAACTCCGCCCAGTTCCGCCCATTCTCCGCCCCATGGCTGACTAATTT
TTTTTATTTATGCAGAGGCCGAGGCCGCCTCTGCCTCTGAGCTATTCCAGAAGTAGTGAGGAGGCTTTTT
TGGAGGCCTAGGCTTTTGCAAAAAGCTCCCGGGAGCTTGTATATCCATTTTCGGATCTGATCAAGAGACA
GGATGAGGATCGTTTCGCATGATTGAACAAGATGGATTGCACGCAGGTTCTCCGGCCGCTTGGGTGGAGA
GGCTATTCGGCTATGACTGGGCACAACAGACAATCGGCTGCTCTGATGCCGCCGTGTTCCGGCTGTCAGC
GCAGGGGCGCCCGGTTCTTTTTGTCAAGACCGACCTGTCCGGTGCCCTGAATGAACTGCAGGACGAGGCA
GCGCGGCTATCGTGGCTGGCCACGACGGGCGTTCCTTGCGCAGCTGTGCTCGACGTTGTCACTGAAGCGG
GAAGGGACTGGCTGCTATTGGGCGAAGTGCCGGGGCAGGATCTCCTGTCATCTCACCTTGCTCCTGCCGA
GAAAGTATCCATCATGGCTGATGCAATGCGGCGGCTGCATACGCTTGATCCGGCTACCTGCCCATTCGAC
CACCAAGCGAAACATCGCATCGAGCGAGCACGTACTCGGATGGAAGCCGGTCTTGTCGATCAGGATGATC
TGGACGAAGAGCATCAGGGGCTCGCGCCAGCCGAACTGTTCGCCAGGCTCAAGGCGCGCATGCCCGACGG
CGAGGATCTCGTCGTGACCCATGGCGATGCCTGCTTGCCGAATATCATGGTGGAAAATGGCCGCTTTTCT
GGATTCATCGACTGTGGCCGGCTGGGTGTGGCGGACCGCTATCAGGACATAGCGTTGGCTACCCGTGATA
TTGCTGAAGAGCTTGGCGGCGAATGGGCTGACCGCTTCCTCGTGCTTTACGGTATCGCCGCTCCCGATTC
GCAGCGCATCGCCTTCTATCGCCTTCTTGACGAGTTCTTCTGAGCGGGACTCTGGGGTTCGAAATGACCG
ACCAAGCGACGCCCAACCTGCCATCACGAGATTTCGATTCCACCGCCGCCTTCTATGAAAGGTTGGGCTT
CGGAATCGTTTTCCGGGACGCCGGCTGGATGATCCTCCAGCGCGGGGATCTCATGCTGGAGTTCTTCGCC
CACCCCAACTTGTTTATTGCAGCTTATAATGGTTACAAATAAAGCAATAGCATCACAAATTTCACAAATA
AAGCATTTTTTTCACTGCATTCTAGTTGTGGTTTGTCCAAACTCATCAATGTATCTTATCATGTCTGTAA
GAACTACCCATTTTATTATATATTAGTCACGATATCTATAACAAGAAAATATATATATAATAAGTTATCA
CGTAAGTAGAACATGAAATAACAATATAATTATCGTATGAGTTAAATCTTAAAAGTCACGTAAAAGATAA
TCATGCGTCATTTTGACTCACGCGGTCGTTATAGTTCAAAATCAGTGACACTTACCGCATTGACAAGCAC
GCCTCACGGGAGCTCCAAGCGGCGACTGAGATGTCCTAAATGCACAGCGACGGATTCGCGCTATTTAGAA
AGAGAGAGCAATATTTCAAGAATGCATGCGTCAATTTTACGCAGACTATCTTTCTAGGGTTAAAAAAGAT
TTGCGCTTTACTCGACCTAAACTTTAAACACGTCATAGAATCTTCGTTTGACAAAAACCACATTGTGGCC
AAGCTGTGTGACGCGACGCGCGCTAAAGAATGGCAAACCAAGTCGCGCGAGGTACCAGCTTTTGTTCCCT
TTAGTGAGGGTTAATTTCGAGCTTGGCGTAATCATGGTCATAGCTGTTTCCTGTGTGAAATTGTTATCCG
CTCACAATTCCACACAACATACGAGCCGGAAGCATAAAGTGTAAAGCCTGGGGTGCCTAATGAGTGAGCT
AACTCACATTAATTGCGTTGCGCTCACTGCCCGCTTTCCAGTCGGGAAACCTGTCGTGCCAGCTGCATTA
ATGAATCGGCCAACGCGCGGGGAGAGGCGGTTTGCGTATTGGGCGCTCTTCCGCTTCCTCGCTCACTGAC
TCGCTGCGCTCGGTCGTTCGGCTGCGGCGAGCGGTATCAGCTCACTCAAAGGCGGTAATACGGTTATCCA
CAGAATCAGGGGATAACGCAGGAAAGAACATGTGAGCAAAAGGCCAGCAAAAGGCCAGGAACCGTAAAAA
GGCCGCGTTGCTGGCGTTTTTCCATAGGCTCCGCCCCCCTGACGAGCATCACAAAAATCGACGCTCAAGT
CAGAGGTGGCGAAACCCGACAGGACTATAAAGATACCAGGCGTTTCCCCCTGGAAGCTCCCTCGTGCGCT
CTCCTGTTCCGACCCTGCCGCTTACCGGATACCTGTCCGCCTTTCTCCCTTCGGGAAGCGTGGCGCTTTC
TCATAGCTCACGCTGTAGGTATCTCAGTTCGGTGTAGGTCGTTCGCTCCAAGCTGGGCTGTGTGCACGAA
CCCCCCGTTCAGCCCGACCGCTGCGCCTTATCCGGTAACTATCGTCTTGAGTCCAACCCGGTAAGACACG
ACTTATCGCCACTGGCAGCAGCCACTGGTAACAGGATTAGCAGAGCGAGGTATGTAGGCGGTGCTACAGA
GTTCTTGAAGTGGTGGCCTAACTACGGCTACACTAGAAGAACAGTATTTGGTATCTGCGCTCTGCTGAAG
CCAGTTACCTTCGGAAAAAGAGTTGGTAGCTCTTGATCCGGCAAACAAACCACCGCTGGTAGCGGTGGTT
TTTTTGTTTGCAAGCAGCAGATTACGCGCAGAAAAAAAGGATCTCAAGAAGATCCTTTGATCTTTTCTAC
GGGGTCTGACGCTCAGTGGAACGAAAACTCACGTTAAGGGATTTTGGTCATGAGATTATCAAAAAGGATC
TTCACCTAGATCCTTTTAAATTAAAAATGAAGTTTTAAATCAATCTAAAGTATATATGAGTAAACTTGGT
CTGACAGTTACCAATGCTTAATCAGTGAGGCACCTATCTCAGCGATCTGTCTATTTCGTTCATCCATAGT
TGCCTGACTCCCCGTCGTGTAGATAACTACGATACGGGAGGGCTTACCATCTGGCCCCAGTGCTGCAATG
ATACCGCGAGACCCACGCTCACCGGCTCCAGATTTATCAGCAATAAACCAGCCAGCCGGAAGGGCCGAGC
GCAGAAGTGGTCCTGCAACTTTATCCGCCTCCATCCAGTCTATTAATTGTTGCCGGGAAGCTAGAGTAAG
TAGTTCGCCAGTTAATAGTTTGCGCAACGTTGTTGCCATTGCTACAGGCATCGTGGTGTCACGCTCGTCG
TTTGGTATGGCTTCATTCAGCTCCGGTTCCCAACGATCAAGGCGAGTTACATGATCCCCCATGTTGTGCA
AAAAAGCGGTTAGCTCCTTCGGTCCTCCGATCGTTGTCAGAAGTAAGTTGGCCGCAGTGTTATCACTCAT
GGTTATGGCAGCACTGCATAATTCTCTTACTGTCATGCCATCCGTAAGATGCTTTTCTGTGACTGGTGAG
TACTCAACCAAGTCATTCTGAGAATAGTGTATGCGGCGACCGAGTTGCTCTTGCCCGGCGTCAATACGGG
ATAATACCGCGCCACATAGCAGAACTTTAAAAGTGCTCATCATTGGAAAACGTTCTTCGGGGCGAAAACT
CTCAAGGATCTTACCGCTGTTGAGATCCAGTTCGATGTAACCCACTCGTGCACCCAACTGATCTTCAGCA
TCTTTTACTTTCACCAGCGTTTCTGGGTGAGCAAAAACAGGAAGGCAAAATGCCGCAAAAAAGGGAATAA
GGGCGACACGGAAATGTTGAATACTCATACTCTTCCTTTTTCAATATTATTGAAGCATTTATCAGGGTTA
TTGTCTCATGAGCGGATACATATTTGAATGTATTTAGAAAAATAAACAAATAGGGGTTCCGCGCACATTT
CCCCGAAAAGTGCCACCTAAATTGTAAGCGTTAATATTTTGTTAAAATTCGCGTTAAATTTTTGTTAAAT
CAGCTCATTTTTTAACCAATAGGCCGAAATCGGCAAAATCCCTTATAAATCAAAAGAATAGACCGAGATA
GGGT
[37 nt withheld, positions 7104-7140]
AAAGAACGTGGACTCCAACGTCAAAGG
[49 nt withheld, positions 7168-7216]
T
[91 nt withheld, positions 7218-7308]
G
[124 nt withheld, positions 7310-7433]
CCCATTCGCCATTCAGGCTGCGCAACTGTTGGGAAGGGCGATCGGTGCGGGCCTCTTCGCTATTACGCCA
Features (pLannotate 1.2.2; 26 found; start..end, strand, type, name):
     95..113     +  promoter       T7 promoter: promoter for bacteriophage T7 RNA polymerase
    486..865     +  enhancer       CMV enhancer: human cytomegalovirus immediate early enhancer
    866..1069    +  promoter       CMV promoter: human cytomegalovirus (CMV) immediate early promoter
   1065..1098    +  LTR            5' LTR (truncated) (fragment): truncated 5' long terminal repeat (LTR) from HIV-1
   1114..1132    +  promoter       T7 promoter: promoter for bacteriophage T7 RNA polymerase
   1192..1542    +  CDS            CAPSD_BPMS2 (fragment): Experimental evidence at protein level: Swiss-Prot protein existence level 1. Acts as a translational repressor of viral replicase synthesis late in infection. This latter function is the result of capsid protein interaction with an RNA hairpin which contains the replicase ribosome-binding site. From Escherichia phage MS2 (Bacteriophage MS2).
   1549..2022    +  CDS            ecDHFR: E. coli dihydrofolate reductase; folA
   2041..2064    +  CDS            3xFLAG (fragment): three tandem FLAG® epitope tags
   2090..2314    +  polyA_signal   bGH poly(A) signal: bovine growth hormone polyadenylation signal
   2318..2339    +  promoter       SV40 promoter (fragment): SV40 enhancer and early promoter
   2360..2788    +  rep_origin     f1 ori (sequence partly withheld): f1 bacteriophage origin of replication; arrow indicates direction of (+) strand synthesis
   2802..3131    +  promoter       SV40 promoter: SV40 enhancer and early promoter
   3198..3989    +  CDS            neo: KKA2_KLEPN - Also known as kan, nptII. Experimental evidence at protein level: Swiss-Prot protein existence level 1. Resistance to kanamycin, neomycin, paromomycin, ribostamycin, butirosin and gentamicin B. From Klebsiella pneumoniae.
   4013..4171    +  CDS            ble (fragment): BLE_KLEPN - Experimental evidence at protein level: Swiss-Prot protein existence level 1. Binding protein with a strong affinity to the bleomycin family of antibiotics. Binds to CL990; an antimitotic-antibiotic compound. From Klebsiella pneumoniae.
   4166..4287    +  polyA_signal   SV40 poly(A) signal: SV40 polyadenylation signal
   4639..4770    +  CDS            FP (fragment): FP25_NPVAC - Experimental evidence at protein level: Swiss-Prot protein existence level 1. From Autographa californica nuclear polyhedrosis virus (AcMNPV).
   4787..4805    -  promoter       T3 promoter: promoter for bacteriophage T3 RNA polymerase
   4850..4866    -  protein_bind   lac operator: The lac repressor binds to the lac operator to inhibit transcription in E. coli. This inhibition can be relieved by adding lactose or isopropyl-β-D-thiogalactopyranoside (IPTG). lac repressor encoded by lacI
   4874..4904    -  promoter       lac promoter: promoter for the E. coli lac operon
   4919..4940    -  protein_bind   CAP binding site: CAP binding activates transcription in the presence of cAMP. E. coli catabolite activator protein
   4953..5045    -  CDS            lacI (fragment): lac repressor; lacI; The lac repressor binds to the lac operator to inhibit transcription in E. coli. This inhibition can be relieved by adding lactose or isopropyl-β-D-thiogalactopyranoside (IPTG).
   5228..5816    -  rep_origin     ori: high-copy-number ColE1/pMB1/pBR322/pUC origin of replication
   5987..6847    -  CDS            AmpR: β-lactamase; bla; confers resistance to ampicillin, carbenicillin, and related antibiotics
   6848..6952    -  promoter       AmpR promoter: bla
   7005..7433    -  rep_origin     f1 ori (sequence partly withheld): f1 bacteriophage origin of replication; arrow indicates direction of (+) strand synthesis
   7438..92      -  CDS            lacZα (fragment) (across the origin): LacZα fragment of β-galactosidase; lacZ fragment
