[The description below was written by a language model from this plasmid's Addgene catalogue record and pLannotate feature annotations shown in this document.]
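Description:
pBCMV-MS2CP-eDHFR is a mammalian expression and synthetic-biology plasmid of about 7.5 kb. It is built from the CMV promoter-to-neomycin resistance portion of a pcDNA3.1+/C-(K)DYK vector, and everything outside that region has been replaced with sequence from a piggyBac vector. It is maintained in E. coli at high copy through a ColE1/pUC-type origin with ampicillin selection (AmpR under its own promoter). The annotation also shows two f1 origins and remnants of a lac promoter/operator and lacZα region. For mammalian cells, an SV40 early promoter drives the neo gene with an SV40 poly(A) signal, allowing G418 selection. The feature table does not explicitly annotate piggyBac terminal repeats. The short baculovirus FP25-like fragment it does list may reflect the transposon-derived flanking sequence, but that is an inference.

The 876 bp insert, cloned between BamHI and AgeI, encodes the bacteriophage MS2 coat protein fused to E. coli dihydrofolate reductase (eDHFR), with a C-terminal DYK (FLAG-type) epitope tag. MS2 coat protein binds a specific RNA hairpin, and eDHFR is a small-molecule ligand-binding domain. The fusion therefore forms one half of a split "CaVT" translational regulator, a system the associated publication places among light-controllable RNA-protein devices acting on synthetic mRNAs. The record does not give the partner component or the details of the mechanism. The open reading frame sits downstream of the CMV enhancer/promoter and is followed by the bGH poly(A) signal, so it can be expressed directly from the plasmid. A T7 promoter lies just upstream of the coding sequence. The stated purpose, however, is to serve as template DNA for preparing the mRNA that encodes this component.
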