Addgene plasmid #167309: pBCMV-MS2CP-eDHFR
Purpose: Template pDNA to prepare a split CaVT component mRNA
Depositing lab: Hirohide Saito. Depositing organization: Kyoto University, Center for iPS Cell Research and Application. Publication: Light-controllable RNA-protein devices for translational regulation of synthetic mRNAs in mammalian cells. Nakanishi H, Yoshii T, Kawasaki S, Hayashi K, Tsutsui K, Oki C, Tsukiji S, Saito H. Cell Chem Biol. 2021 Jan 20. pii: S2451-9456(21)00002-7. doi: 10.1016/j.chembiol.2021.01.002. PubMed 33508227.
Backbone
  Vector backbone: pcDNA3.1+/C-(K)DYK (partial)
  Backbone manufacturer: Genscript
  Total vector size (bp): 7510
  Modifications to backbone: Outside of CMV promoter-Kan/Neo resistance gene region is replaced by the piggyBac vector-derived sequence.
  Vector type: Mammalian Expression, Synthetic Biology
  Selectable markers: Neomycin (select with G418)
Growth in bacteria
  Bacterial resistance: Ampicillin, 100 μg/mL
  Growth temperature: 37°C
  Growth strain: DH5alpha
  Copy number: High Copy
Gene/Insert
  Gene/Insert name: MS2CP-eDHFR (alt name: Fusion protein of MS2 coat protein and Escherichia coli dihydrofolate reductase)
  Species: Synthetic
  Insert size (bp): 876
  Promoter: CMV
  Tag / fusion protein: DYK-tag (C terminal on insert)
  Cloning method: Restriction Enzyme; 5′ cloning site BamHI (not destroyed); 3′ cloning site AgeI (not destroyed)
  Sequencing primers: 5′ None; 3′ TCACTTATCGTCGTCATCCTTG
Terms and licenses: Academic/Nonprofit Terms; Industry Terms: Not Available to Industry
How to cite: pBCMV-MS2CP-eDHFR was a gift from Hirohide Saito (Addgene plasmid # 167309 ; http://n2t.net/addgene:167309 ; RRID:Addgene_167309)
